Addgene plasmid #44476: pCFJ1001
Depositing lab: Erik Jorgensen. Depositing organization: University of Utah. Publication: Random and targeted transgene insertion in Caenorhabditis elegans using a modified Mos1 transposon. Frokjaer-Jensen C, Davis MW, Sarov M, Taylor J, Flibotte S, LaBella M, Pozniakovsky A, Moerman DG, Jorgensen EM. Nat Methods. 2014 May;11(5):529-34. doi: 10.1038/nmeth.2889. Epub 2014 Mar 16. PubMed 24820376.
Backbone
  Vector backbone: pDESTR4-R3
  Backbone manufacturer: Invitrogen
  Backbone size w/o insert (bp): 4070
  Vector type: Gateway Destination vector
Growth in bacteria
  Bacterial resistance: Chloramphenicol and Ampicillin, 25 & 100 μg/mL
  Growth temperature: 37°C
  Growth strain: DB3.1
  Copy number: High Copy
Gene/Insert
  Gene/Insert name: Minimal Mos1, unc-119, peel-1, [4-3] Gateway
  Species: D. melanogaster (fly), C. elegans (nematode)
  Insert size (bp): 4053
  Cloning method: Gateway Cloning
  Sequencing primers: 5′ M13rev; 3′ M13-fwd20
Terms and licenses: Academic/Nonprofit Terms; Industry Terms: Not Available to Industry
How to cite: pCFJ1001 was a gift from Erik Jorgensen (Addgene plasmid # 44476 ; http://n2t.net/addgene:44476 ; RRID:Addgene_44476)
