[The description below was written by a language model from this plasmid's Addgene catalogue record and pLannotate feature annotations shown in this document.]
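Description:
pCFJ1001 is a Gateway destination vector built on the Invitrogen pDESTR4-R3 backbone and designed for transposon-mediated transgene insertion in Caenorhabditis elegans. It replicates in E. coli from a high-copy ColE1/pUC-type origin and carries an ampicillin resistance gene in the backbone plus a chloramphenicol resistance gene inside the Gateway cassette. Because that cassette also encodes the gyrase poison CcdB, the empty vector must be maintained in a ccdB-tolerant strain such as DB3.1, as recorded.

The payload is a minimal Mos1 transposon from Drosophila: two short fragments annotated as matching the mariner/Mos1 element mark the transposon ends and bracket the cargo, while the transposase itself is not encoded and would have to be supplied separately. Between these ends sit the [4-3] Gateway cassette (attR sites flanking ccdB and CmR, the left one auto-annotated as attR1 although the pDESTR4-R3 design implies attR4) and an unc-119 gene. An LR reaction replaces the ccdB/CmR segment with the user's entry-clone fragments, and loss of ccdB provides counter-selection for recombinants. unc-119 serves as a positive selection marker by rescuing unc-119 mutant worms.

Outside the transposon, the table shows a fragment of hsp-16.1, probably marking the adjacent heat-shock promoter region, and a tbb-2 terminator. These are consistent with the heat-shock-inducible peel-1 toxin cassette named in the catalogue entry, although peel-1 itself was not annotated by the automated tool. Such a cassette allows negative selection against animals that retain the plasmid as an extrachromosomal array, enriching for genuine genomic insertions. The associated publication describes the system for random and targeted transgene insertion in C. elegans using modified Mos1.
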