Features (pLannotate 1.2.2; 24 found; start..end, strand, type, name):
    197..286     +  CDS            mariner\T (fragment): MOS1T_DROMA - Experimental evidence at protein level: Swiss-Prot protein existence level 1. Mediates transposition of transposon Mos1 by a 'cut and paste' mechanism. Transposases are sequence-specific nucleases and strand transferases that catalyze transposition through an ordered series of events: sequence-specific binding of transposase to the terminal inverted repeats (IR) present at each end of the transposon, pairing of the transposon IRs in a paired-end complex (PEC), cleavage of one or both DNA strands at each transposon end, capture of target DNA, and strand transfer to insert the tran
    319..339     +  protein_bind   attB4: mutant version of attB; core recombination site for the Gateway® BP reaction BP Clonase™
    323..442     +  protein_bind   attR1: mutant version of attR; recombination site for the Gateway® LR reaction LR Clonase™
    483..788     -  CDS            ccdB: CcdB, a bacterial toxin that poisons DNA gyrase; ccdB; Plasmids containing the ccdB gene cannot be propagated in standard E. coli strains.
    793..951     -  CDS            ccdA (fragment): CCDA_ECO57 - Also known as H, letA. Experimental evidence at protein level: Swiss-Prot protein existence level 1. Antitoxin component of a type II toxin-antitoxin (TA) system which inhibits the post-segregational killing (PSK) of plasmid-free cells, also referred to as a plasmid addiction system. Binds to and blocks the activity of CcdB; will also remove bound CcdB protein from the CcdB-GyrA complex by forming a CcdA-CcdB complex, a process termed rejuvenation. Functions as a transcriptional corepressor for the ccdAB operon, repression also requires CcdB (By similarity). From Escherichia coli
   1130..1789    -  CDS            CmR: chloramphenicol acetyltransferase; cat; confers resistance to chloramphenicol
   1790..1819    -  promoter       cat promoter (fragment): promoter of the E. coli cat gene encoding chloramphenicol acetyltransferase
   1843..1873    -  promoter       lac UV5 promoter: E. coli lac promoter with an "up" mutation
   1898..2021    -  protein_bind   attR3: mutant version of attR; recombination site for the Gateway® LR reaction LR Clonase™
   2025..2046    +  CDS            lacZα (fragment): LacZα fragment of β-galactosidase; lacZ fragment
   2763..2780    -  misc_feature   P element 5' end (fragment): No description available
   2891..3733    +  CDS            unc-119: UN119_CAEEL - Experimental evidence at protein level: Swiss-Prot protein existence level 1. Myristoyl-binding protein that acts as a cargo adapter: specifically binds the myristoyl moiety of a subset of N-terminally myristoylated proteins and is required for their localization. Plays a key role in ciliary membrane localization of proteins. Required for the establishment or function of the nervous system. From Caenorhabditis elegans.
   4072..4287    +  CDS            mariner\T (fragment): MOS1T_DROMA - Experimental evidence at protein level: Swiss-Prot protein existence level 1. Mediates transposition of transposon Mos1 by a 'cut and paste' mechanism. Transposases are sequence-specific nucleases and strand transferases that catalyze transposition through an ordered series of events: sequence-specific binding of transposase to the terminal inverted repeats (IR) present at each end of the transposon, pairing of the transposon IRs in a paired-end complex (PEC), cleavage of one or both DNA strands at each transposon end, capture of target DNA, and strand transfer to insert the tran
   4399..4432    +  CDS            lacZα (fragment): LacZα fragment of β-galactosidase; lacZ fragment
   4453..4477    -  misc_feature   MCS (fragment): pUC18/19 multiple cloning site
   4475..4525    -  CDS            hsp-16.1 (fragment): HSP11_CAEEL - Also known as hsp16-1b. Experimental evidence at transcript level: Swiss-Prot protein existence level 2. From Caenorhabditis elegans.
   4919..4936    -  promoter       T7 promoter (fragment): promoter for bacteriophage T7 RNA polymerase
   5485..5808    +  terminator     tbb-2 terminator: tbb-2; transcription terminator for the C. elegans tubulin beta-2 gene
   5812..5880    +  CDS            lacZα (fragment): LacZα fragment of β-galactosidase; lacZ fragment
   5886..5985    -  misc_feature   bom (fragment): basis of mobility region from pBR322
   6087..6122    -  CDS            rop (fragment): Rop protein, which maintains plasmids at low copy number; rop
   6217..6321    +  promoter       AmpR promoter: bla
   6322..7182    +  CDS            AmpR: β-lactamase; bla; confers resistance to ampicillin, carbenicillin, and related antibiotics
   7353..7941    +  rep_origin     ori: high-copy-number ColE1/pMB1/pBR322/pUC origin of replication
>Addgene plasmid #44476 | pCFJ1001 | depositor full sequence | sequence record 60693 | pCFJ1001 sequence 8067 bps
GCACCGTACGTCTCGAGGAATTCTATCAGGTGTACAAGTATGAAATGTCGTTTCGAACATATAGATGTCT
CGCAAACGTAAATATTTATCGATTGTCATAAAACTTTGACCTTGTGAAGTGTCAACCTTGACTGTCGAAC
CACCATAGTTTGGCGCGAATTGAGCGTCATAATTGTTTACTCTCAGTGCAGTCAACATGTCGAGTTTCGT
GCCGAATAAAGAGCAAACGCGGACAGTATTAATTTTCTGTTTTCATTTGAAGAAAACAGCTGCGGCCGGA
TCCAGGAAACAGCTATGACCATGATTACGCCAAGCTATCAACTTTGTATAGAAAAGTTGAACGAGAAACG
TAAAATGATATAAATATCAATATATTAAATTAGATTTTGCATAAAAAACAGACTACATAATACTGTAAAA
CACAACATATCCAGTCACTATGGTCGACCTGCAGACTGGCTGTGTATAAGGGAGCCTGACATTTATATTC
CCCAGAACATCAGGTTAATGGCGTTTTTGATGTCATTTTCGCGGTGGCTGAGATCAGCCACTTCTTCCCC
GATAACGGAGACCGGCACACTGGCCATATCGGTGGTCATCATGCGCCAGCTTTCATCCCCGATATGCACC
ACCGGGTAAAGTTCACGGGGGACTTTATCTGACAGCAGACGTGCACTGGCCAGGGGGATCACCATCCGTC
GCCCGGGCGTGTCAATAATATCACTCTGTACATCCACAAACAGACGATAACGGCTCTCTCTTTTATAGGT
GTAAACCTTAAACTGCATTTCACCAGCCCCTGTTCTCGTCGGCAAAAGAGCCGTTCATTTCAATAAACCG
GGCGACCTCAGCCATCCCTTCCTGATTTTCCGCTTTCCAGCGTTCGGCACGCAGACGACGGGCTTCATTC
TGCATGGTTGTGCTTACCGAACCGGAGATATTGACATCATATATGCCTTGAGCAACTGATAGCTGTCGCT
GTCAACTGTCACTGTAATACGCTGCTTCATAGCATACCTCTTTTTGACATACTTCGGGTATACATATCAG
TATATATTCTTATACCGCAAAAATCAGCGCGCAAATACGCATACTGTTATCTGGCTTTTAGTAAGCCGGA
TCCTCTAGATTACGCCCCGCCCTGCCACTCATCGCAGTACTGTTGTAATTCATTAAGCATTCTGCCGACA
TGGAAGCCATCACAAACGGCATGATGAACCTGAATCGCCAGCGGCATCAGCACCTTGTCGCCTTGCGTAT
AATATTTGCCCATGGTGAAAACGGGGGCGAAGAAGTTGTCCATATTGGCCACGTTTAAATCAAAACTGGT
GAAACTCACCCAGGGATTGGCTGAGACGAAAAACATATTCTCAATAAACCCTTTAGGGAAATAGGCCAGG
TTTTCACCGTAACACGCCACATCTTGCGAATATATGTGTAGAAACTGCCGGAAATCGTCGTGGTATTCAC
TCCAGAGCGATGAAAACGTTTCAGTTTGCTCATGGAAAACGGTGTAACAAGGGTGAACACTATCCCATAT
CACCAGCTCACCGTCTTTCATTGCCATACGGAATTCCGGATGAGCATTCATCAGGCGGGCAAGAATGTGA
ATAAAGGCCGGATAAAACTTGTGCTTATTTTTCTTTACGGTCTTTAAAAAGGCCGTAATATCCAGCTGAA
CGGTCTGGTTATAGGTACATTGAGCAACTGACTGAAATGCCTCAAAATGTTCTTTACGATGCCATTGGGA
TATATCAACGGTGGTATATCCAGTGATTTTTTTCTCCATTTTAGCTTCCTTAGCTCCTGAAAATCTCGAC
GGATCCTAACTCAAAATCCACACATTATACGAGCCGGAAGCATAAAGTGTAAAGCCTGGGGTGCCTAATG
CGGCCGCCATAGTGACTGGATATGTTGTGTTTTACAGTATTATGTAGTCTGTTTTTTATGCAAAATCTAA
TTTAATATATTGATATTTATATCATTTTACGTTTCTCGTTCAACTTTATTATACATAGTTGATAATTCAC
TGGCCGTCGTTTTACATGGCACGCCCTTCTATTACAGGGTTTCTGATAACAAACCGGTTATTAACTCCCA
ACAAGGGATGATTTCAATTCATCATGCTCAAATTGACCCAAATTAAGTTACATGACAAATTCATCGCCCT
TTTCAACTCTTCTTGGCTCATCATCTGTTATTCTGTTCCTATTCTGTCTGCACCCTATACCCCTTTGCAT
ACTCTCTCGTCATTCCTTTCTTGGATAGTGTCTTCTTCTCCCCAGCTCTGCTACTTCTATGACTTGCGCC
CGCTGCTTTTCCGCTCGTTCCTCTCCTCTCTGACGTCTTCTTCTGCTTCTTTTCTCCTTCCTTTTTCCCT
TCTCAATCTTCCTCTTTTTCCCATTTCTGTCAATCATTCGAAGAAGAAGAAGAAGAAGACCCTCATTCAT
TTCATTTTTTTTTCTGTCGGTGTGTGCTGCTCGGTTAAGAGTGAGCTCTCTATTCCACGTCTTCTTCTTT
TTCTTCTTCGATTCGAATCAATCACTCCACCAAAACGCATTCGTTTTTGGGATTCACCCCGCGGTTCGCA
ATAGGTTTCTTTTTCAAATTATTAGCGTTATAAATAGAAAAATGGTGGAGTTTCAATAAAAATGATAATT
TACAAAGTGTATTTTGATTACATGTACTCAAAAAGGTTGAAATTTTTCATACCAGTTTTCCGGAAATCCA
TCTGATATCATTATCGTATTTTTCTTTTTAAAAATGTTTTCAAAAAAAAACAAAATATAGCTGGTTATTT
GGCACCCTCTAATTACCATTTTCCTGTCACACCACACTCTTTTCCTTCTTCCACTTCTTTCCGTTTTCAG
CCGCTTCCAACCAAACCGATATGAAAGCCGAGCAACAACGATCGATTCCACCCGGCTCGGCGACCTTCCC
GTCGCAGGTGAGACTCAGAAAACTAGAGAAACCGCTCAACTAACTCTTGATATCCGATTTCATTCTTTTC
TCTTTTCTTTTTGTTGAACTTTTCCATATTTCCAGATGCCACGGCCACCACCAAGCACCGAACAAGGAAT
CACAACGGAATCGGAGCTTGCGAAGAAAGCTCAAATCACTCCGAACGACGTTTTAGCACTTCCGGGAATC
ACTCAAGGTATCTTGCTCCCTTTGGATTTCAGTTTAAAACATAAATTTAGGATTCTTATGCTCCCCATCT
GCGAACATCTATAACATCGAGTTCACCAAGTTCCAAATCCGTGATCTGGACACTGAGCAAGTGCTTTTCG
AGATCGCCAAACCGGAGAACGATCAGGAGAATGATGAGTCGCCACAGGAGTCGGCAAGATACGTGCGTTA
TAGATTTGCTCCAAACTTTTTGAAACTCAAAACGGTCGGAGCAACTGTGGAATTCAAAGTAGGAGACATC
CCAATCCATCATTTCCGAATGATCGAACGTCACTTCTTCAAAGATCGCCTTCTGAAGTGTTTTGACTTTG
AATTCGGATTCTGTATTCCGAATTCACGAAACAACTGTGAACATATCTATGAGTTCCCTCAACTCTCTCA
ACAACTCAGTGAGTCATTATTCTAAAAAGTACAATTCAAAAGACTAATCTCTTTTTCAGTGGACGACATG
ATCAACAATCCAAACGAGACTCGTTCTGACAGCTTCTATTTCGTCGATAACAAACTCGTCATGCACAACA
AAGCCGACTACTCATATGATGCATAAATATTTAATACAAAAATGTTCTGGATAATTATTCTGTCGAATAG
AAAAAAAACTCCAAATGTGATTAAATTCCAATAATTCCTGTCTAGTTTGTTCCTTCCCCTTCCCCTTCTC
ATGTTCAATGCATTCCTAAGCTTTTCAGTTCCCCCCTTGTTTCTATATTTTTTCGCTGTCCTGTCACACT
CGCTAAAAACACTAATCACACGGAAATCTGTTTTCAATAAAAACTCCAACTTTAACTCATTTTCAATTTC
AACTGAAAGATTTTTTCATTAGAGAATGTCTAGAACTAGGCCCGGGCTACGTAATACGACTCACTTAAGG
GTGCCGGATCTGCGGCTTACTCACCAGACCTGGCCCCATCCGATTACCACCTATTCGCTTCGATGGGACA
CGCACTCGCTGAGCAGCGCTTCGATTCTTACGAAAGTGTGAAAAAATGGCTCGATGAATGGTTCGCCGCA
AAAGACGATGAGTTCTACTGGCGTGGAATCCACAAATTGCCCGAGAGATGGGAAAAATGTGTAGCTAGCG
ACGGCAAATACTTTGAATAAATGATTTTTTCTTTTTCCACAAAATTTAACGTGTTTTTTGATTTAAAAAA
AACGACATTTCATACTTGTACACCTGATATCTAGATACCTAGGTGAGCTCTGGTACCCCCCTGGCGTTAC
CCAACTTAATCGCCTTGCAGCAGAGTCGTATTACGTAGCCCGGCCTGCAGGTCGACTCTAGAGGATCACC
AAAAACGGAACGTTGAGCTGGACGGAAATAGTGGTAAAGTGACATGATTATAGTTTGAAGATTTCTAATT
TCACAATTAGAGCAAATGTTGTTCGGTATTTATTTTCAACGGTATTTATACTATTTTCCACCTTTTTCTA
GAACATTCGAGCTGCTTGTTGCAAAAGGAGGGCGACTCACATTCGGTACATGGAAAAGTAGTGTACACAA
TAAAGAGACCCAGATACATTTTCCGTCTGCGTCTCTTTGCACCCACCGGGAGTATTTTCAAACGAATGCA
TCTAGGACCTTCTAGAACATTCTGTAAGGCTGCAGAATGCGGGTATATAAGGAAAGCGGGCTCAGAGGAA
GCCAACACGCTTTGTTCTAGTGCATCTAAAAAACTTCGAAAATCCTCATCGGATCCTATCGATTCGCGGC
CGCTGTACACCCGGGTGCCCTATAGTGAGTCGTATTGGTACCGGTAGAAAAAATATGCGCTTTGATTTCC
AAAACTTAAAATTTTCGATGATTTTCATATTTTTGTGGAACATCATAGTCGGATTTTTACTTGCTCTTGT
AAAGATTTTCAAAATCTACATGTATCTTGATCTGCCTGAAAATGTATGGGTAAATCGGTTTGCGCATGTT
ATTGCTCTTATTGGATCAATTGCTTCATTGTGGTTAATTTTTTTTAGCCCATTTGAAATTAAGCAAGGAA
GATTTTCTGTCTCGTCAAAAACTATCCTGCTTCTTGTTTGCAAGGGTTTGATTGGCTTGATATTTCTTGC
ACAGATTTTCGCCCATGTCCTTTACATTGACCCATGCCAGAATATGCTCTTATCATTGAACTCTGCACTG
TTCTCCTTGCTGCTGAATTATTATGAGTCTCGTGGTGCGATCCATCCGTTGATGGAATTAGTTCAAACAG
CTGGCCTGAGACCAACTTTGTGCGCTGCTGTACGATTTAATTGTCTCAACTCAACTGCTCATATTGATCC
AAGTGTTGAAAATCCATGAGATAAATGCAAAATCCTTTCAAGCATTCCCTTCTTCTCTATCACTCTTCTT
TCTTTTTGTCAAAAAATTCTCTCGCTAATTTATTTGCTTTTTTAATGTTATTATTTTATGACTTTTTATA
GTCACTGAAAAGTTTGCATCTGAGTGAAGTGAATGCTATCAAAATGTGATTCTGTCTGATGTACTTTCAC
AATCTCTCTTCAATTCCATTTTGAAGTGCTTTAAACCCGAAAGGTTGAGAAAAATGCGAGCGCTCAAATA
TTTGTATTGTGTTCGTTGAGTGACCCAACAAAAAGAGGAAACTTTATTGTGCCGCCAAGAAAAAAGTCTC
AAGCTGGCGTAATAGCGAAGAGGCCCGCACCGATCGCCCTTCCCAACAGTTGCGCAGCCTGAATGGCGAA
TGGCGCCTGATGCGGTATTTTCTCCTTACGCATCTGTGCGGTATTTCACACCGCATATGGTGCACTCTCA
GTACAATCTGCTCTGATGCCGCATAGTTAAGCCAGCCCCGACACCCGCCAACACCCGCTGACGCGCCCTG
ACGGGCTTGTCTGCTCCCGGCATCCGCTTACAGACAAGCTGTGACCGTCTCCGGGAGCTGCATGTGTCAG
AGGTTTTCACCGTCATCACCGAAACGCGCGAGACGAAAGGGCCTCGTGATACGCCTATTTTTATAGGTTA
ATGTCATGATAATAATGGTTTCTTAGACGTCAGGTGGCACTTTTCGGGGAAATGTGCGCGGAACCCCTAT
TTGTTTATTTTTCTAAATACATTCAAATATGTATCCGCTCATGAGACAATAACCCTGATAAATGCTTCAA
TAATATTGAAAAAGGAAGAGTATGAGTATTCAACATTTCCGTGTCGCCCTTATTCCCTTTTTTGCGGCAT
TTTGCCTTCCTGTTTTTGCTCACCCAGAAACGCTGGTGAAAGTAAAAGATGCTGAAGATCAGTTGGGTGC
ACGAGTGGGTTACATCGAACTGGATCTCAACAGCGGTAAGATCCTTGAGAGTTTTCGCCCCGAAGAACGT
TTTCCAATGATGAGCACTTTTAAAGTTCTGCTATGTGGCGCGGTATTATCCCGTATTGACGCCGGGCAAG
AGCAACTCGGTCGCCGCATACACTATTCTCAGAATGACTTGGTTGAGTACTCACCAGTCACAGAAAAGCA
TCTTACGGATGGCATGACAGTAAGAGAATTATGCAGTGCTGCCATAACCATGAGTGATAACACTGCGGCC
AACTTACTTCTGACAACGATCGGAGGACCGAAGGAGCTAACCGCTTTTTTGCACAACATGGGGGATCATG
TAACTCGCCTTGATCGTTGGGAACCGGAGCTGAATGAAGCCATACCAAACGACGAGCGTGACACCACGAT
GCCTGTAGCAATGGCAACAACGTTGCGCAAACTATTAACTGGCGAACTACTTACTCTAGCTTCCCGGCAA
CAATTAATAGACTGGATGGAGGCGGATAAAGTTGCAGGACCACTTCTGCGCTCGGCCCTTCCGGCTGGCT
GGTTTATTGCTGATAAATCTGGAGCCGGTGAGCGTGGGTCTCGCGGTATCATTGCAGCACTGGGGCCAGA
TGGTAAGCCCTCCCGTATCGTAGTTATCTACACGACGGGGAGTCAGGCAACTATGGATGAACGAAATAGA
CAGATCGCTGAGATAGGTGCCTCACTGATTAAGCATTGGTAACTGTCAGACCAAGTTTACTCATATATAC
TTTAGATTGATTTAAAACTTCATTTTTAATTTAAAAGGATCTAGGTGAAGATCCTTTTTGATAATCTCAT
GACCAAAATCCCTTAACGTGAGTTTTCGTTCCACTGAGCGTCAGACCCCGTAGAAAAGATCAAAGGATCT
TCTTGAGATCCTTTTTTTCTGCGCGTAATCTGCTGCTTGCAAACAAAAAAACCACCGCTACCAGCGGTGG
TTTGTTTGCCGGATCAAGAGCTACCAACTCTTTTTCCGAAGGTAACTGGCTTCAGCAGAGCGCAGATACC
AAATACTGTCCTTCTAGTGTAGCCGTAGTTAGGCCACCACTTCAAGAACTCTGTAGCACCGCCTACATAC
CTCGCTCTGCTAATCCTGTTACCAGTGGCTGCTGCCAGTGGCGATAAGTCGTGTCTTACCGGGTTGGACT
CAAGACGATAGTTACCGGATAAGGCGCAGCGGTCGGGCTGAACGGGGGGTTCGTGCACACAGCCCAGCTT
GGAGCGAACGACCTACACCGAACTGAGATACCTACAGCGTGAGCTATGAGAAAGCGCCACGCTTCCCGAA
GGGAGAAAGGCGGACAGGTATCCGGTAAGCGGCAGGGTCGGAACAGGAGAGCGCACGAGGGAGCTTCCAG
GGGGAAACGCCTGGTATCTTTATAGTCCTGTCGGGTTTCGCCACCTCTGACTTGAGCGTCGATTTTTGTG
ATGCTCGTCAGGGGGGCGGAGCCTATGGAAAAACGCCAGCAACGCGGCCTTTTTACGGTTCCTGGTCTTT
TGCTGGCCTTTTGCTCACATGTTCTTTCCTGCGTTATCCCCTGATTCTGTGGATAACCGTATTACCGCCT
TTGAGTGAGCTGATACC
