>Addgene plasmid #44476 | pCFJ1001 | addgene partial sequence | sequence record 63149 | CAT-R 5'-GCAACTGACTGAAATGCCTC-3'
ATCAACGGTGGTATATCCAGTGATTTTTTTCTCCATTTTAGCTTCCTTAGCTCCTGAAAATCTCGACGGA
TCCTAACTCAAAATCCACACATTATACGAGCCGGAAGCATAAAGTGTAAAGCCTGGGGTGCCTAATGCGG
CCGCCATAGTGACTGGATATGTTGTGTTTTACAGTATTATGTAGTCTGTTTTTTATGCAAAATCTAATTT
AATATATTGATATTTATATCATTTTACGTTTCTCGTTCAACTTTATTATACATAGTTGATAATTCACTGG
CCGTCGTTTTACATGGCACGCCCTTCTATTACAGGGTTTCTGATAACAAACCGGTTATTAACTCCCAACA
AGGGATGATTTCAATTCATCATGCTCAAATTGACCCAAATTAAGTTACATGACAAATTCATCGCCCTTTT
CAACTCTTCTTGGCTCATCATCTGTTATTCTGTTCCTATTCTGTCTGCACCCTATACCCCTTTGCATACT
CTCTCGTCATTCCTTTCTTGGATAGTGTCTTCTTCTCCCCAGCTCTGCTACTTCTATGACTTGCGCCCGC
TGCTTTTCCGCTCGTTCCTCTCCTCTCTGACGTCTTCTTCTGCTTCTTTTCTCCTTCCTTTTTCCCTTCT
CAATCTTCCTCTTTTTCCCATTTCTGTCAATCATTCGAAGAAGAAGAAGAAGAAGACCCTCATTCATTTC
ATTTTTTTTTCTGTCGGTGTGTGCTGCTCGGTTAAGAGTGAGCTCTCTATTCCACGTCTTCTTCTTTTTC
TTCTTCGATTCGAATCAATCACTCCACCAAAACGCATTCGTTTT
