>Addgene plasmid #44476 | pCFJ1001 | addgene partial sequence | sequence record 63821 | Mos1minpro-R 5'-AGCAGCGCTTCGATTCTTAC-3'
ATGGTTCGCCGCAAAAGACGATGAGTTCTACTGGCGTGGAATCCACAAATTGCCCGAGAGATGGGAAAAA
TGTGTAGCTAGCGACGGCAAATACTTTGAATAAATGATTTTTTCTTTTTCCACAAAATTTAACGTGTTTT
TTGATTTAAAAAAAACGACATTTCATACTTGTACACCTGATATCTAGATACCTAGGTGAGCTCTGGTACC
CCCCTGGCGTTACCCAACTTAATCGCCTTGCAGCAGAGTCGTATTACGTAGCCCGGCCTGCAGGTCGACT
CTAGAGGATCACCAAAAACGGAACGTTGAGCTGGACGGAAATAGTGGTAAAGTGACATGATTATAGTTTG
AAGATTTCTAATTTCACAATTAGAGCAAATGTTGTTCGGTATTTATTTTCAACGGTATTTATACTATTTT
CCACCTTTTTCTAGAACATTCGAGCTGCTTGTTGCAAAAGGAGGGCGACTCACATTCGGTACATGGAAAA
GTAGTGTACACAATAAAGAGACCCAGATACATTTTCCGTCTGCGTCTCTTTGCACCCACCGGGAGTATTT
TCAAACGAATGCATCTAGGACCTTCTAGAACATTCTGTAAGGCTGCAGAATGCGGGTATATAAGGAAAGC
GGGCTCAGAGGAAGCCAACACGCTTTGTTCTAGTGCATCTAAAAAACTTCGAAAATCCTCATCGGATCCT
ATCGATTCGCGGCCGCTGTACACCCGGGTGCCCTATAGTGAGTCGTATTGGTACCGGTAGAAAAAATATG
CGCTTTGATTTCCAAAACTTAAAATTTTCGATGATTTTCATATTTTTGTGGAACATCATAGTCGGATTTT
TACTTGCTCTTGTAAAGATTTTCAAAATCTACATGTATCTTGATCTGCCTGAAAATGTATGGGTAAATCG
GTTTG
