>Addgene plasmid #44476 | pCFJ1001 | addgene partial sequence | sequence record 64598 | LacZ-F2 5'-cctcttcgctattacgccag-3'
TTTCCTCTTTTTGTTGGGTCACTCAACGAACACAATACAAATATTTGAGCGCTCGCATTTTTCTCAACCT
TTCGGGTTTAAAGCACTTCAAAATGGAATTGAAGAGAGATTGTGAAAGTACATCAGACAGAATCACATTT
TGATAGCATTCACTTCACTCAGATGCAAACTTTTCAGTGACTATAAAAAGTCATAAAATAATAACATTAA
AAAAGCAAATAAATTAGCGAGAGAATTTTTTGACAAAAAGAAAGAAGAGTGATAGAGAAGAAGGGAATGC
TTGAAAGGATTTTGCATTTATCTCATGGATTTTCAACACTTGGATCAATATGAGCAGTTGAGTTGAGACA
ATTAAATCGTACAGCAGCGCACAAAGTTGGTCTCAGGCCAGCTGTTTGAACTAATTCCATCAACGGATGG
ATCGCACCACGAGACTCATAATAATTCAGCAGCAAGGAGAACAGTGCAGAGTTCAATGATAAGAGCATAT
TCTGGCATGGGTCAATGTAAAGGACATGGGCGAAAATCTGTGCAAGAAATATCAAGCCAATCAAACCCTT
GCAAACAAGAAGCAGGATAGTTTTTGACGAGACAGAAAATCTTCCTTGCTTAATTTCAAATGGGCTAAAA
AAAATTAACCACAATGAAGCAATTGATCCAATAAGAGCAATAACATGCGCAAACCGATTTACCCATACAT
TTTCAGGCAGATCAAGATACATGTAGATTTTGAAAATCTTTACAAGAGCAAGTAAAAATCCGACTATGAT
GTTCCACAAAAATATGAAAATCATCGAAAATTTTAAGTTTTGGAAATCAAAGCGCATATTTTTTCTACCG
GTACCAATACGACTCACTATAGGGCACCCGGGTGTACAGCGGCCGCGAATCGATAGGATCCGATGAG
